Addgene plasmid #233975: makeTCR_Hs.TRAV36/DV7
Purpose: Hs TRAV gene for makeTCR assembly
Depositing lab: Michael Platten. Depositing organization: Deutsches Krebsforschungszentrum (DKFZ). Publication: makeTCR: A Modular Platform for Rapid, Flexible, Scalable, Single-Step T Cell Receptor Synthesis. Hamberger M, Neuhoff M-T, Pietrantonio SV, Boschert T, Maldonado Torres C, Errerd A, Tan CL, Lindner JM, Platten M, Green EW. bioRxiv 2025.04.27.647198 10.1101/2025.04.27.647198.
Backbone
  Vector backbone: pmakeTCR
  Backbone manufacturer: custom
  Backbone size w/o insert (bp): 1710
  Vector type: Synthetic Biology
Growth in bacteria
  Bacterial resistance: Chloramphenicol, 25 μg/mL
  Growth temperature: 37°C
  Growth strain: DH5alpha
  Copy number: High Copy
Gene/Insert
  Gene/Insert name: TRAV36/DV7 (alt name: ENSG00000211815)
  Species: H. sapiens (human)
  Insert size (bp): 331
  Entrez Gene: TRAV36DV7 (a.k.a. TCRAV28S1, TRAV36/DV7, hADV36S1)
  Promoter: n/a
  Cloning method: Restriction Enzyme; 5′ cloning site GATG (not destroyed); 3′ cloning site CTGT (not destroyed)
  Sequencing primers: 5′ M13 (-21) Forward; 3′ M13 Reverse
Resource information
  A portion of this plasmid was derived from a plasmid made by: synthetic
Terms and licenses: Academic/Nonprofit Terms; Industry Terms: Not Available to Industry
Depositor comments: Please visit https://doi.org/10.1101/2025.04.27.647198 for bioRxiv preprint.
How to cite: makeTCR_Hs.TRAV36/DV7 was a gift from Michael Platten (Addgene plasmid # 233975 ; http://n2t.net/addgene:233975 ; RRID:Addgene_233975)
