[The description below was written by a language model from this plasmid's Addgene catalogue record and pLannotate feature annotations shown in this document.]
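Description:
makeTCR_Hs.TRAV36/DV7 is a small (about 2 kb) synthetic-biology parts plasmid that stores a single human T cell receptor alpha-chain variable gene segment, TRAV36/DV7, for use in the makeTCR modular assembly system. It is built on the custom pmakeTCR backbone, a minimal bacterial cloning vector of about 1.7 kb. The backbone carries a high-copy ColE1/pUC-type origin of replication. Selection is by chloramphenicol, through a cat (chloramphenicol acetyltransferase) gene driven by its own cat promoter. Short transcription terminators (tonB, T7Te and T3Te) flank the marker and origin, which presumably insulates the stored part from read-through transcription. A residual lacZα fragment is also annotated near one end of the sequence. No eukaryotic origin, marker or viral element appears in the feature table, so the plasmid is propagated only in E. coli.

The payload is a synthetic insert of roughly 330 bp encoding the V region of the TCR alpha variable domain, the portion of the alpha chain that contributes to recognition of peptide–MHC complexes. The record lists no promoter for the insert, so it is not expressed from this plasmid and serves purely as a donor module. The insert is bounded by defined four-base junctions that are recorded as preserved cloning sites. This is consistent with a directional, overhang-based assembly scheme, although the record does not name the enzyme used. M13 forward and reverse primer sites allow the insert to be verified by sequencing. The stated purpose is to supply this TRAV segment as one library component for assembling full T cell receptor constructs with other makeTCR modules. The record does not describe those other modules or the destination vector.
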