Features (pLannotate 1.2.2; 8 found; start..end, strand, type, name):
      9..338     +  CDS            TRAV36DV7: TVA36_HUMAN - Protein inferred from homology: Swiss-Prot protein existence level 3. V region of the variable domain of T cell receptor (TR) alpha chain that participates in the antigen recognition (PubMed:24600447). Alpha-beta T cell receptors are antigen specific receptors which are essential to the immune response and are present on the cell surface of T lymphocytes. Recognize peptide-major histocompatibility (MH) (pMH) complexes that are displayed by antigen presenting cells (APC), a prerequisite for efficient T cell adaptive immunity against pathogens (PubMed:25493333). Binding of alpha-be
    426..457     +  terminator     tonB terminator: bidirectional E. coli tonB-P14 transcription terminator
    458..560     +  promoter       cat promoter: promoter of the E. coli cat gene encoding chloramphenicol acetyltransferase
    561..1217    +  CDS            cat: CAT_ECOLX - Experimental evidence at protein level: Swiss-Prot protein existence level 1. This enzyme is an effector of chloramphenicol resistance in bacteria. From Escherichia coli. This protein is used as a marker in many commonly used cloning vectors, such as pACYC184.
   1244..1271    +  terminator     T7Te terminator: phage T7 early transcription terminator
   1283..1870    -  rep_origin     ori: high-copy-number ColE1/pMB1/pBR322/pUC origin of replication
   1892..1921    -  terminator     T3Te terminator: phage T3 early transcription terminator
   1993..2012    -  CDS            lacZα (fragment): LacZα fragment of β-galactosidase; lacZ fragment
>Addgene plasmid #233975 | makeTCR_Hs.TRAV36/DV7 | addgene full sequence | sequence record 468297 | Addgene NGS Result
CGTCTCAGATGATGAAGTGTCCACAGGCTTTACTAGCTATCTTTTGGCTTTTGCTGAGCTGGGTGAGCAG
TGAAGACAAGGTGGTACAAAGCCCTCTATCTCTGGTTGTCCACGAGGGAGACACTGTAACTCTCAATTGC
AGTTATGAAGTGACTAACTTTCGAAGCCTACTATGGTACAAGCAGGAAAAGAAAGCTCCCACATTTCTAT
TTATGCTAACTTCAAGTGGAATTGAAAAGAAGTCAGGAAGACTAAGTAGCATATTAGATAAGAAAGAACT
TTTCAGCATCCTGAACATCACAGCCACCCAGACCGGAGACTCGGCCGTCTACCTCTGTTGAGACGCAGGG
AAGATGGCCGCGAAGAAAACGTCATAGCTGTTTCCTGACTGACCATTTAAATCATACCTGACCTCCATAG
CAGAAAGTCAAAAGCCTCCGACCGGAGGCTTTTGACTTGATCGGCACGTAAGAGGTTCCAACTTTCACCA
TAATGAAATAAGATCACTACCGGGCGTATTTTTTGAGTTATCGAGATTTTCAGGAGCTAAGGAAGCTAAA
ATGGAGAAAAAAATCACTGGATATACCACCGTTGATATATCCCAATGGCATCGTAAAGAACATTTTGAGG
CATTTCAGTCAGTTGCTCAATGTACCTATAACCAGACCGTTCAGCTGGATATTACGGCCTTTTTAAAGAC
CGTAAAGAAAAATAAGCACAAGTTTTATCCGGCCTTTATTCACATTCTTGCCCGCCTGATGAATGCTCAT
CCGGAATTTCGTATGGCAATGAAAGACGGTGAGCTGGTGATATGGGATAGTGTTCACCCTTGTTACACCG
TTTTCCATGAGCAAACTGAAACGTTTTCATCGCTCTGGAGTGAATACCACGACGATTTCCGGCAGTTTCT
ACACATATATTCGCAAGATGTGGCGTGTTACGGTGAAAACCTGGCCTATTTCCCTAAAGGGTTTATTGAG
AATATGTTTTTTGTCTCAGCCAATCCCTGGGTGAGTTTCACCAGTTTTGATTTAAACGTGGCCAATATGG
ACAACTTCTTCGCCCCCGTTTTCACCATGGGCAAATATTATACGCAAGGCGACAAGGTGCTGATGCCGCT
GGCGATTCAGGTTCATCATGCCGTTTGTGATGGCTTCCATGTCGGCAGAATGCTTAATGAATTACAACAG
TACTGCGATGAGTGGCAGGGCGGGGCGTAATGAGGGCCCAAATGTAATCACCTGGCTCACCTTCGGGTGG
GCCTTTCTGCGTTGCTGGCGTTTTTCCATAGGCTCCGCCCCCCTGACGAGCATCACAAAAATCGATGCTC
AAGTCAGAGGTGGCGAAACCCGACAGGACTATAAAGATACCAGGCGTTTCCCCCTGGAAGCTCCCTCGTG
CGCTCTCCTGTTCCGACCCTGCCGCTTACCGGATACCTGTCCGCCTTTCTCCCTTCGGGAAGCGTGGCGC
TTTCTCATAGCTCACGCTGTAGGTATCTCAGTTCGGTGTAGGTCGTTCGCTCCAAGCTGGGCTGTGTGCA
CGAACCCCCCGTTCAGCCCGACCGCTGCGCCTTATCCGGTAACTATCGTCTTGAGTCCAACCCGGTAAGA
CACGACTTATCGCCACTGGCAGCAGCCACTGGTAACAGGATTAGCAGAGCGAGGTATGTAGGCGGTGCTA
CAGAGTTCTTGAAGTGGTGGCCTAACTACGGCTACACTAGAAGAACAGTATTTGGTATCTGCGCTCTGCT
GAAGCCAGTTACCTCGGAAAAAGAGTTGGTAGCTCTTGATCCGGCAAACAAACCACCGCTGGTAGCGGTG
GTTTTTTTGTTTGCAAGCAGCAGATTACGCGCAGAAAAAAAGGATCTCAAGAAGATCCTTTGATTTTCTA
CCGAAGAAAGGCCCACCCGTGAAGGTGAGCCAGTGAGTTGATTGCAGTCCAGTTACGCTGGAGTCTGAGG
CTCGTCCTGAATGATATCAAGCTTGAATTCGTTTGTAAAACGACGGCCAGTGCTAACCGTATCGCATTGG
CCATACCTACA
